>Addgene plasmid #122436 | pHR-pSFFV-TAF15N-mCherry-sspB | addgene full sequence | sequence record 243727 | Addgene NGS Result
GTAACGCCATTTTGCAAGGCATGGAAAAATACCAAACCAAGAATAGAGAAGTTCAGATCAAGGGCGGGTA
CATGAAAATAGCTAACGTTGGGCCAAACAGGATATCTGCGGTGAGCAGTTTCGGCCCCGGCCCGGGGCCA
AGAACAGATGGTCACCGCAGTTTCGGCCCCGGCCCGAGGCCAAGAACAGATGGTCCCCAGATATGGCCCA
ACCCTCAGCAGTTTCTTAAGACCCATCAGATGTTTCCAGGCTCCCCCAAGGACCTGAAATGACCCTGCGC
CTTATTTGAATTAACCAATCAGCCTGCTTCTCGCTTCTGTTCGCGCGCTTCTGCTTCCCGAGCTCTATAA
AAGAGCTCACAACCCCTCACTCGGCGCGCCAGTCCTCCGACAGACTGAGTCGCCCGGGGGGGATCTGGAG
CTCTCGAGAATTCTCACGCGTCAAGTGGAGCAAGGCAGGTGGACAGTGGATCCGGAGCTACCATGTCGGA
TTCTGGA
[285 nt withheld, positions 498-782]
AGAGCACCTTCCTATGACCAGCCAGACTATGGTCAACAAGATTCATATGACCAGCAGTCAGGCTATGATC
AACATCAAGGCTCATATGATGAGCAGTCAAATTATGATCAGCAGCATGATTCCTATAGTCAAAACCAGCA
GTCCTATCATTCACAAAGGGAAAACTACAGCCACCACACACAAGATGACCGTCGTGATGTGAGTAGGTAT
GGAGAAGATAATAGAGGATATGGCGGGTCACAGGGAGGAGGTAGAGGGCGTGGGGGATATGACAAGGATG
GAAGAGGTCCTATGACAGGATCAAGTGGTGGTGACCGCGGTGGCGGTGGAGGAATGGTGTCTAAAGGCGA
GGAGGATAACATGGCTATAATCAAGGAATTTATGAGGTTCAAGGTGCATATGGAGGGATCTGTGAACGGT
CACGAGTTCGAAATCGAGGGCGAAGGCGAGGGGCGACCCTATGAAGGGACACAGACGGCCAAACTGAAGG
TGACCAAGGGTGGCCCCCTGCCTTTCGCCTGGGACATCCTGTCACCCCAGTTTATGTACGGCTCTAAGGC
TTACGTTAAGCACCCTGCCGATATTCCGGACTACTTGAAACTGAGCTTCCCTGAAGGGTTCAAGTGGGAA
CGGGTAATGAATTTTGAGGATGGCGGTGTAGTCACAGTTACCCAGGACAGCTCTCTTCAGGACGGAGAAT
TTATCTATAAGGTTAAACTTCGGGGCACTAACTTCCCATCAGACGGCCCCGTGATGCAGAAGAAAACTAT
GGGCTGGGAAGCCAGCTCAGAACGCATGTATCCCGAGGACGGAGCACTGAAGGGAGAAATCAAGCAGCGA
CTCAAGCTGAAGGATGGGGGACATTATGATGCTGAGGTCAAAACCACCTATAAGGCCAAGAAACCCGTTC
AGCTTCCTGGGGCATACAACGTGAATATCAAACTGGATATTACATCCCATAACGAAGACTATACCATCGT
GGAACAGTACGAGCGGGCCGAGGGCAGACATAGCACAGGGGGCATGGATGAATTGTACAAGGCGGCCGGA
TCCGGTGGTACCTCTGGAGGTAGCTCCCCGAAACGCCCTAAGCTGCTGCGTGAATATTACGATTGGCTGG
TTGATAACAGCTTTACCCCATATCTGGTGGTGGATGCCACATACCTGGGCGTGAACGTGCCCGTGGAGTA
TGTGAAAGACGGTCAGATCGTGCTGAATCTGTCTGCAAGTGCGACCGGCAACCTGCAACTGACAAATGAT
TTTATCCAGTTCAACGCCCGCTTTAAGGGCGTGTCTCGTGAACTGTATATCCCGATGGGTGCCGCTCTGG
CCATTTACGCTCGCGAGAACGGCGATGGTGTGATGTTCGAACCAGAAGAAATCTATGACGAGCTGAATAT
TGGTTAAGGATCGGCCGCAACTCCCACCTGCAACATGCGTGACTGACTGAGGCCGCGACTCTAGAGTCGA
CCTGCAGGCATGCAAGCTTGATATCAAGCTTATCGATAATCAACCTCTGGATTACAAAATTTGTGAAAGA
TTGACTGGTATTCTTAACTATGTTGCTCCTTTTACGCTATGTGGATACGCTGCTTTAATGCCTTTGTATC
ATGCTATTGCTTCCCGTATGGCTTTCATTTTCTCCTCCTTGTATAAATCCTGGTTGCTGTCTCTTTATGA
GGAGTTGTGGCCCGTTGTCAGGCAACGTGGCGTGGTGTGCACTGTGTTTGCTGACGCAACCCCCACTGGT
TGGGGCATTGCCACCACCTGTCAGCTCCTTTCCGGGACTTTCGCTTTCCCCCTCCCTATTGCCACGGCGG
AACTCATCGCCGCCTGCCTTGCCCGCTGCTGGACAGGGGCTCGGCTGTTGGGCACTGACAATTCCGTGGT
GTTGTCGGGGAAATCATCGTCCTTTCCTTGGCTGCTCGCCTGTGTTGCCACCTGGATTCTGCGCGGGACG
TCCTTCTGCTACGTCCCTTCGGCCCTCAATCCAGCGGACCTTCCTTCCCGCGGCCTGCTGCCGGCTCTGC
GGCCTCTTCCGCGTCTTCGCCTTCGCCCTCAGACGAGTCGGATCTCCCTTTGGGCCGCCTCCCCGCATCG
ATACCGTCGACCTCGAGGGAATTAATTCGAGCTCGGTACCTTTAAGACCAATGACTTACAAGGCAGCTGT
AGATCTTAGCCACTTTTTAAAAGAAAAGGGGGGACTGGAAGGGCTAATTCACTCCCAACGAAGACAAGAT
CTGCTTTTTGCTTGTACTGGGTCTCTCTGGTTAGACCAGATCTGAGCCTGGGAGCTCTCTGGCTAACTAG
GGAACCCACTGCTTAAGCCTCAATAAAGCTTGCCTTGAGTGCTTCAAGTAGTGTGTGCCCGTCTGTTGTG
TGACTCTGGTAACTAGAGATCCCTCAGACCCTTTTAGTCAGTGTGGAAAATCTCTAGCAGCATCTAGAAT
TAATTCCGTGTATTCTATAGTGTCACCTAAATCGTATGTGTATGATACATAAGGTTATGTATTAATTGTA
GCCGCGTTCTAACGACAATATGTACAAGCCTAATTGTGTAGCATCTGGCTTACTGAAGCAGACCCTATCA
TCTCTCTCGTAAACTGCCGTCAGAGTCGGTTTGGTTGGACGAACCTTCTGAGTTTCTGGTAACGCCGTCC
CGCACCCGGAAATGGTCAGCGAACCAATCAGCAGGGTCATCGCTAGCCAGATCCTCTACGCCGGACGCAT
CGTGGCCGGCATCACCGGCGCCACAGGTGCGGTTGCTGGCGCCTATATCGCCGACATCACCGATGGGGAA
GATCGGGCTCGCCACTTCGGGCTCATGAGCGCTTGTTTCGGCGTGGGTATGGTGGCAGGCCCCGTGGCCG
GGGGACTGTTGGGCGCCATCTCCTTGCATGCACCATTCCTTGCGGCGGCGGTGCTCAACGGCCTCAACCT
ACTACTGGGCTGCTTCCTAATGCAGGAGTCGCATAAGGGAGAGCGTCGAATGGTGCACTCTCAGTACAAT
CTGCTCTGATGCCGCATAGTTAAGCCAGCCCCGACACCCGCCAACACCCGCTGACGCGCCCTGACGGGCT
TGTCTGCTCCCGGCATCCGCTTACAGACAAGCTGTGACCGTCTCCGGGAGCTGCATGTGTCAGAGGTTTT
CACCGTCATCACCGAAACGCGCGAGACGAAAGGGCCTCGTGATACGCCTATTTTTATAGGTTAATGTCAT
GATAATAATGGTTTCTTAGACGTCAGGTGGCACTTTTCGGGGAAATGTGCGCGGAACCCCTATTTGTTTA
TTTTTCTAAATACATTCAAATATGTATCCGCTCATGAGACAATAACCCTGATAAATGCTTCAATAATATT
GAAAAAGGAAGAGTATGAGTATTCAACATTTCCGTGTCGCCCTTATTCCCTTTTTTGCGGCATTTTGCCT
TCCTGTTTTTGCTCACCCAGAAACGCTGGTGAAAGTAAAAGATGCTGAAGATCAGTTGGGTGCACGAGTG
GGTTACATCGAACTGGATCTCAACAGCGGTAAGATCCTTGAGAGTTTTCGCCCCGAAGAACGTTTTCCAA
TGATGAGCACTTTTAAAGTTCTGCTATGTGGCGCGGTATTATCCCGTATTGACGCCGGGCAAGAGCAACT
CGGTCGCCGCATACACTATTCTCAGAATGACTTGGTTGAGTACTCACCAGTCACAGAAAAGCATCTTACG
GATGGCATGACAGTAAGAGAATTATGCAGTGCTGCCATAACCATGAGTGATAACACTGCGGCCAACTTAC
TTCTGACAACGATCGGAGGACCGAAGGAGCTAACCGCTTTTTTGCACAACATGGGGGATCATGTAACTCG
CCTTGATCGTTGGGAACCGGAGCTGAATGAAGCCATACCAAACGACGAGCGTGACACCACGATGCCTGTA
GCAATGGCAACAACGTTGCGCAAACTATTAACTGGCGAACTACTTACTCTAGCTTCCCGGCAACAATTAA
TAGACTGGATGGAGGCGGATAAAGTTGCAGGAACACTTCTGCGCTCGGCCCTTCCGGCTGGCTGGTTTAT
TGCTGATAAATCTGGAGCCGGTGAGCGTGGGTCTCGCGGTATCATTGCAGCACTGGGGCCAGATGGTAAG
CCCTCCCGTATCGTAGTTATCTACACGACGGGGAGTCAGGCAACTATGGATGAACGAAATAGACAGATCG
CTGAGATAGGTGCCTCACTGATTAAGCATTGGTAACTGTCAGACCAAGTTTACTCATATATACTTTAGAT
TGATTTAAAACTTCATTTTTAATTTAAAAGGATCTAGGTGAAGATCCTTTTTGATAATCTCATGACCAAA
ATCCCTTAACGTGAGTTTTCGTTCCACTGAGCGTCAGACCCCGTAGAAAAGATCAAAGGATCTTCTTGAG
ATCCTTTTTTTCTGCGCGTAATCTGCTGCTTGCAAACAAAAAAACCACCGCTACCAGCGGTGGTTTGTTT
GCCGGATCAAGAGCTACCAACTCTTTTTCCGAAGGTAACTGGCTTCAGCAGAGCGCAGATACCAAATACT
GTTCTTCTAGTGTAGCCGTAGTTAGGCCACCACTTCAAGAACTCTGTAGCACCGCCTACATACCTCGCTC
TGCTAATCCTGTTACCAGTGGCTGCTGCCAGTGGCGATAAGTCGTGTCTTACCGGGTTGGACTCAAGACG
ATAGTTACCGGATAAGGCGCAGCGGTCGGGCTGAACGGGGGGTTCGTGCACACAGCCCAGCTTGGAGCGA
ACGACCTACACCGAACTGAGATACCTACAGCGTGAGCTATGAGAAAGCGCCACGCTTCCCGAAGGGAGAA
AGGCGGACAGGTATCCGGTAAGCGGCAGGGTCGGAACAGGAGAGCGCACGAGGGAGCTTCCAGGGGGAAA
CGCCTGGTATCTTTATAGTCCTGTCGGGTTTCGCCACCTCTGACTTGAGCGTCGATTTTTGTGATGCTCG
TCAGGGGGGCGGAGCCTATGGAAAAACGCCAGCAACGCGGCCTTTTTACGGTTCCTGGCCTTTTGCTGGC
CTTTTGCTCACATGTTCTTTCCTGCGTTATCCCCTGATTCTGTGGATAACCGTATTACCGCCTTTGAGTG
AGCTGATACCGCTCGCCGCAGCCGAACGACCGAGCGCAGCGAGTCAGTGAGCGAGGAAGCGGAAGAGCGC
CCAATACGCAAACCGCCTCTCCCCGCGCGTTGGCCGATTCATTAATGCAGCTGTGGAATGTGTGTCAGTT
AGGGTGTGGAAAGTCCCCAGGCTCCCCAGCAGGCAGAAGTATGCAAAGCATGCATCTCAATTAGTCAGCA
ACCAGGTGTGGAAAGTCCCCAGGCTCCCCAGCAGGCAGAAGTATGCAAAGCATGCATCTCAATTAGTCAG
CAACCATAGTCCCGCCCCTAACTCCGCCCATCCCGCCCCTAACTCCGCCCAGTTCCGCCCATTCTCCGCC
CCATGGCTGACTAATTTTTTTTATTTATGCAGAGGCCGAGGCCGCCTCGGCCTCTGAGCTATTCCAGAAG
TAGTGAGGAGGCTTTTTTGGAGGCCTAGGCTTTTGCAAAAAGCTTGGACACAAGACAGGCTTGCGAGATA
TGTTTGAGAATACCACTTTATCCCGCGTCAGGGAGAGGCAGTGCGTAAAAAGACGCGGACTCATGTGAAA
TACTGGTTTTTAGTGCGCCAGATCTCTATAATCTCGCGCAACCTATTTTCCCCTCGAACACTTTTTAAGC
CGTAGATAAACAGGCTGGGACACTTCACATGAGCGAAAAATACATCGTCACCTGGGACATGTTGCAGATC
CATGCACGTAAACTCGCAAGCCGACTGATGCCTTCTGAACAATGGAAAGGCATTATTGCCGTAAGCCGTG
GCGGTCTGTACCGGGTGCGTTACTGGCGCGTGAACTGGGTATTCGTCATGTCGATACCGTTTGTATTTCC
AGCTACGATCACGACAACCAGCGCGAGCTTAAAGTGCTGAAACGCGCAGAAGGCGATGGCGAAGGCTTCA
TCGTTATTGATGACCTGGTGGATACCGGTGGTACTGCGGTTGCGATTCGTGAAATGTATCCAAAAGCGCA
CTTTGTCACCATCTTCGCAAAACCGGCTGGTCGTCCGCTGGTTGATGACTATGTTGTTGATATCCCGCAA
GATACCTGGATTGAACAGCCGTGGGATATGGGCGTCGTATTCGTCCCGCCAATCTCCGGTCGCTAATCTT
TTCAACGCCTGGCACTGCCGGGCGTTGTTCTTTTTAACTTCAGGCGGGTTACAATAGTTTCCAGTAAGTA
TTCTGGAGGCTGCATCCATGACACAGGCAAACCTGAGCGAAACCCTGTTCAAACCCCGCTTTAAACATCC
TGAAACCTCGACGCTAGTCCGCCGCTTTAATCACGGCGCACAACCGCCTGTGCAGTCGGCCCTTGATGGT
AAAACCATCCCTCACTGGTATCGCATGATTAACCGTCTGATGTGGATCTGGCGCGGCATTGACCCACGCG
AAATCCTCGACGTCCAGGCACGTATTGTGATGAGCGATGCCGAACGTACCGACGATGATTTATACGATAC
GGTGATTGGCTACCGTGGCGGCAACTGGATTTATGAGTGGGCCCCGGATCTTTGTGAAGGAACCTTACTT
CTGTGGTGTGACATAATTGGACAAACTACCTACAGAGATTTAAAGCTCTAAGGTAAATATAAAATTTTTA
AGTGTATAATGTGTTAAACTACTGATTCTAATTGTTTGTGTATTTTAGATTCCAACCTATGGAACTGATG
AATGGGAGCAGTGGTGGAATGCCTTTAATGAGGAAAACCTGTTTTGCTCAGAAGAAATGCCATCTAGTGA
TGATGAGGCTACTGCTGACTCTCAACATTCTACTCCTCCAAAAAAGAAGAGAAAGGTAGAAGACCCCAAG
GACTTTCCTTCAGAATTGCTAAGTTTTTTGAGTCATGCTGTGTTTAGTAATAGAACTCTTGCTTGCTTTG
CTATTTACACCACAAAGGAAAAAGCTGCACTGCTATACAAGAAAATTATGGAAAAATATTCTGTAACCTT
TATAAGTAGGCATAACAGTTATAATCATAACATACTGTTTTTTCTTACTCCACACAGGCATAGAGTGTCT
GCTATTAATAACTATGCTCAAAAATTGTGTACCTTTAGCTTTTTAATTTGTAAAGGGGTTAATAAGGAAT
ATTTGATGTATAGTGCCTTGACTAGAGATCATAATCAGCCATACCACATTTGTAGAGGTTTTACTTGCTT
TAAAAAACCTCCCACACCTCCCCCTGAACCTGAAACATAAAATGAATGCAATTGTTGTTGTTAACTTGTT
TATTGCAGCTTATAATGGTTACAAATAAAGCAATAGCATCACAAATTTCACAAATAAAGCATTTTTTTCA
CTGCATTCTAGTTGTGGTTTGTCCAAACTCATCAATGTATCTTATCATGTCTGGATCAACTGGATAACTC
AAGCTAACCAAAATCATCCCAAACTTCCCACCCCATACCCTATTACCACTGCCAATTACCTGTGGTTTCA
TTTACTCTAAACCTGTGATTCCTCTGAATTATTTTCATTTTAAAGAAATTGTATTTGTTAAATATGTACT
ACAAACTTAGTAGTTGGAAGGGCTAATTCACTCCCAAAGAAGACAAGATATCCTTGATCTGTGGATCTAC
CACACACAAGGCTACTTCCCTGATTAGCAGAACTACACACCAGGGCCAGGGGTCAGATATCCACTGACCT
TTGGATGGTGCTACAAGCTAGTACCAGTTGAGCCAGATAAGGTAGAAGAGGCCAATAAAGGAGAGAACAC
CAGCTTGTTACACCCTGTGAGCCTGCATGGGATGGATGACCCGGAGAGAGAAGTGTTAGAGTGGAGGTTT
GACAGCCGCCTAGCATTTCATCACGTGGCCCGAGAGCTGCATCCGGAGTACTTCAAGAACTGCTGATATC
GAGCTTGCTACAAGGGACTTTCCGCTGGGGACTTTCCAGGGAGGCGTGGCCTGGGCGGGACTGGGGAGTG
GCGAGCCCTCAGATCCTGCATATAAGCAGCTGCTTTTTGCCTGTACTGGGTCTCTCTGGTTAGACCAGAT
CTGAGCCTGGGAGCTCTCTGGCTAACTAGGGAACCCACTGCTTAAGCCTCAATAAAGCTTGCCTTGAGTG
CTTCAAGTAGTGTGTGCCCGTCTGTTGTGTGACTCTGGTAACTAGAGATCCCTCAGACCCTTTTAGTCAG
TGTGGAAAATCTCTAGCAGTGGCGCCCGAACAGGGACTTGAAAGCGAAAGGGAAACCAGAGGAGCTCTCT
CGACGCAGGACTCGGCTTGCTGAAGCGCGCACGGCAAGAGGCGAGGGGCGGCGACTGGTGAGTACGCCAA
AAATTTTGACTAGCGGAGGCTAGAAGGAGAGAGATGGGTGCGAGAGCGTCAGTATTAAGCGGGGGAGAAT
TAGATCGCGATGGGAAAAAATTCGGTTAAGGCCAGGGGGAAAGAAAAAATATAAATTAAAACATATAGTA
TGGGCAAGCAGGGAGCTAGAACGATTCGCAGTTAATCCTGGCCTGTTAGAAACATCAGAAGGCTGTAGAC
AAATACTGGGACAGCTACAACCATCCCTTCAGACAGGATCAGAAGAACTTAGATCATTATATAATACAGT
AGCAACCCTCTATTGTGTGCATCAAAGGATAGAGATAAAAGACACCAAGGAAGCTTTAGACAAGATAGAG
GAAGAGCAAAACAAAAGTAAGACCACCGCACAGCAAGCGGCCGGCCGCTGATCTTCAGACCTGGAGGAGG
AGATATGAGGGACAATTGGAGAAGTGAATTATATAAATATAAAGTAGTAAAAATTGAACCATTAGGAGTA
GCACCCACCAAGGCAAAGAGAAGAGTGGTGCAGAGAGAAAAAAGAGCAGTGGGAATAGGAGCTTTGTTCC
TTGGGTTCTTGGGAGCAGCAGGAAGCACTATGGGCGCAGCGTCAATGACGCTGACGGTACAGGCCAGACA
ATTATTGTCTGGTATAGTGCAGCAGCAGAACAATTTGCTGAGGGCTATTGAGGCGCAACAGCATCTGTTG
CAACTCACAGTCTGGGGCATCAAGCAGCTCCAGGCAAGAATCCTGGCTGTGGAAAGATACCTAAAGGATC
AACAGCTCCTGGGGATTTGGGGTTGCTCTGGAAAACTCATTTGCACCACTGCTGTGCCTTGGAATGCTAG
TTGGAGTAATAAATCTCTGGAACAGATTTGGAATCACACGACCTGGATGGAGTGGGACAGAGAAATTAAC
AATTACACAAGCTTAATACACTCCTTAATTGAAGAATCGCAAAACCAGCAAGAAAAGAATGAACAAGAAT
TATTGGAATTAGATAAATGGGCAAGTTTGTGGAATTGGTTTAACATAACAAATTGGCTGTGGTATATAAA
ATTATTCATAATGATAGTAGGAGGCTTGGTAGGTTTAAGAATAGTTTTTGCTGTACTTTCTATAGTGAAT
AGAGTTAGGCAGGGATATTCACCATTATCGTTTCAGACCCACCTCCCAACCCCGAGGGGACCCGACAGGC
CCGAAGGAATAGAAGAAGAAGGTGGAGAGAGAGACAGAGACAGATCCATTCGATTAGTGAACGGATCTCG
ACGGTATCGCCAAATGGCAGTATTCATCCACAATTTTAAAAGAAAAGGGGGGATTGGGGGGTACAGTGCA
GGGGAAAGAATAGTAGACATAATAGCAACAGACATACAAACTAAAGAATTACAAAAACAAATTACAAAAA
TTCAAAATTTTCGGGTTTATTACAGGGACAGCAGAGATCCAGTTTGGATCGATAAGCTTGATATCGAATT
CCTGCAGCCCCGATAAAATAAAAGATTTTATTTAGTCTCCAGAAAAAGGGGGGAATGAAAGACCCCACCT
GTAGGTTTGGCAAGCTAGCTGCA
Features (pLannotate 1.2.2; 36 found; start..end, strand, type, name):
      1..408     +  promoter       SFFV promoter: spleen focus-forming virus long terminal repeat (LTR) promoter
    483..1106    +  CDS            TAF15 (fragment) (sequence partly withheld): RBP56_HUMAN - Also known as RBP56, TAF2N. Experimental evidence at protein level: Swiss-Prot protein existence level 1. RNA and ssDNA-binding protein that may play specific roles during transcription initiation at distinct promoters. Can enter the preinitiation complex together with the RNA polymerase II (Pol II). From Homo sapiens (Human).
   1116..1823    +  CDS            mCherry: mCherry is a basic (constitutively fluorescent) red fluorescent protein published in 2004, derived from Discosoma sp.. It is reported to be a very rapidly-maturing monomer with low acid sensitivity.
   1854..2183    +  CDS            sspB (fragment): SSPB_HAEIN - Experimental evidence at protein level: Swiss-Prot protein existence level 1. Also stimulates degradation of the N-terminus of RseA (residues 1-108, alone or in complex with sigma-E) by ClpX-ClpP in a non-ssrA-mediated fashion. From Haemophilus influenzae (strain ATCC 51907 / DSM 11121 / KW20 / Rd).
   2241..2271    +  misc_feature   MCS (fragment): pUC18/19 multiple cloning site
   2272..2290    +  misc_feature   MCS (fragment): pBluescript multiple cloning site
   2290..2878    +  misc_feature   WPRE: woodchuck hepatitis virus posttranscriptional regulatory element
   2879..2901    +  misc_feature   MCS (fragment): pBluescript multiple cloning site
   2918..2986    +  CDS            nef (fragment): NEF_HV1Z2 - Experimental evidence at protein level: Swiss-Prot protein existence level 1. Extracellular Nef protein targets CD4(+) T-lymphocytes for apoptosis by interacting with CXCR4 surface receptors. From Human immunodeficiency virus type 1 group M subtype D (isolate Z2/CDC-Z34) (HIV-1).
   2988..3221    +  LTR            3' LTR (ΔU3): self-inactivating 3' long terminal repeat (LTR) from HIV-1
   3246..3264    -  promoter       SP6 promoter: promoter for bacteriophage SP6 RNA polymerase
   3492..3771    +  CDS            TcR (fragment): tetracycline efflux protein; tet; confers resistance to tetracycline
   3772..3820    -  misc_feature   bom (fragment): basis of mobility region from pBR322
   3922..3957    -  CDS            rop (fragment): Rop protein, which maintains plasmids at low copy number; rop
   4052..4156    +  promoter       AmpR promoter: bla
   4157..5017    +  CDS            AmpR: β-lactamase; bla; confers resistance to ampicillin, carbenicillin, and related antibiotics
   5188..5776    +  rep_origin     ori: high-copy-number ColE1/pMB1/pBR322/pUC origin of replication
   5959..6015    +  CDS            lacI (fragment): lac repressor; lacI; The lac repressor binds to the lac operator to inhibit transcription in E. coli. This inhibition can be relieved by adding lactose or isopropyl-β-D-thiogalactopyranoside (IPTG).
   6022..6351    +  promoter       SV40 promoter: SV40 enhancer and early promoter
   6551..6670    +  CDS            gpt (fragment): XGPT_ECOLI - Also known as gpp, gxu. Experimental evidence at protein level: Swiss-Prot protein existence level 1. Purine salvage pathway enzyme that catalyzes the transfer of the ribosyl-5-phosphate group from 5-phospho-alpha-D-ribose 1- diphosphate (PRPP) to the N9 position of the 6-oxopurines guanine and xanthine to form the corresponding ribonucleotides GMP (guanosine 5'- monophosphate) and XMP (xanthosine 5'-monophosphate), with the release of PPi. To a lesser extent, also acts on hypoxanthine (PubMed:9100006, PubMed:3886014). Does not ribophosphorylate adenine (PubMed:3886014). From Esch
   6670..7005    +  CDS            gpt (fragment): XGPT_ECOLI - Also known as gpp, gxu. Experimental evidence at protein level: Swiss-Prot protein existence level 1. Purine salvage pathway enzyme that catalyzes the transfer of the ribosyl-5-phosphate group from 5-phospho-alpha-D-ribose 1- diphosphate (PRPP) to the N9 position of the 6-oxopurines guanine and xanthine to form the corresponding ribonucleotides GMP (guanosine 5'- monophosphate) and XMP (xanthosine 5'-monophosphate), with the release of PPi. To a lesser extent, also acts on hypoxanthine (PubMed:9100006, PubMed:3886014). Does not ribophosphorylate adenine (PubMed:3886014). From Esch
   7100..7405    +  CDS            frsA (fragment): FRSA_ECOLI - Also known as yafA. Experimental evidence at protein level: Swiss-Prot protein existence level 1. Catalyzes the hydrolysis of esters (PubMed:15808744). Displays esterase activity toward pNP-butyrate (PubMed:15808744). May stimulate mixed-acid fermentation by acting as a fermentation/respiration switch that down-regulates respiration and up- regulates fermentation rates (PubMed:15169777). From Escherichia coli (strain K12).
   7409..7483    +  CDS            small t antigen (fragment): SV40 (simian virus 40) small t antigen
   7485..7550    +  intron         small t intron: SV40 (simian virus 40) small t antigen intron
   7680..7700    +  CDS            SV40 NLS: nuclear localization signal of SV40 (simian virus 40) large T antigen
   8019..8102    +  CDS            large T antigen (fragment): large T antigen from SV40 (simian virus 40)
   8125..8259    +  polyA_signal   SV40 poly(A) signal: SV40 polyadenylation signal
   8426..8755    +  CDS            nef (fragment): NEF_HV1BR - Experimental evidence at protein level: Swiss-Prot protein existence level 1. Extracellular Nef protein targets CD4(+) T-lymphocytes for apoptosis by interacting with CXCR4 surface receptors (PubMed:14990729). From Human immunodeficiency virus type 1 group M subtype B (isolate BRU/LAI) (HIV-1).
   8803..9060    +  LTR            5' LTR (truncated): truncated 5' long terminal repeat (LTR) from HIV-1
   9107..9232    +  misc_feature   HIV-1 Ψ: packaging signal of human immunodeficiency virus type 1
   9216..9554    +  CDS            HIV-1 gag (fragment): gag protein from human immunodeficiency virus 1; gag
   9729..9962    +  misc_feature   RRE: The Rev response element (RRE) of HIV-1 allows for Rev-dependent mRNA export from the nucleus to the cytoplasm.
  10339..10439   +  CDS            Rev (fragment): human immunodeficiency virus 1 (HIV-1) Rev protein; rev; enhances nuclear export of unspliced and incompletely spliced viral mRNAs
  10476..10593   +  misc_feature   cPPT/CTS: central polypurine tract and central termination sequence of HIV-1
  10630..10662   -  misc_feature   MCS (fragment): pBluescript multiple cloning site
  10706..10742   +  LTR            3' LTR (ΔU3) (fragment): self-inactivating 3' long terminal repeat (LTR) from Moloney murine leukemia virus
