[The description below was written by a language model from this plasmid's Addgene catalogue record and pLannotate feature annotations shown in this document.]
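Description:
pHR-pSFFV-TAF15N-mCherry-sspB is a 10.7 kb HIV-1-based lentiviral transfer plasmid built on the pHR backbone for expression in mammalian cells, either by direct transfection or after packaging into lentiviral particles. It is propagated in E. coli through a high-copy ColE1/pUC-type origin and selected with ampicillin via the β-lactamase gene. The viral portion contains a 5′ LTR annotated as truncated, the Ψ packaging signal with an adjoining gag fragment, the Rev response element for Rev-dependent nuclear export of the genomic RNA, the cPPT/CTS element, and a self-inactivating ΔU3 3′ LTR. The non-viral backbone also carries remnants of older vector lineages, including an SV40 promoter followed by gpt fragments, SV40 small t intron and poly(A) sequences, and partial TcR, rop and bom elements. The record does not assign these any function in this construct.

The payload is a single open reading frame driven by the spleen focus-forming virus (SFFV) LTR promoter and followed by a WPRE, which enhances transcript stability and expression. It encodes the N-terminal intrinsically disordered region of human TAF15 (amino acids 1–208) fused at its C terminus to the red fluorescent protein mCherry and then to SspB, a bacterial adaptor protein that binds the SsrA peptide with high affinity. In the iLID optogenetic system, SsrA is caged in the dark and exposed by light, so illumination recruits this fusion to any iLID-tagged partner expressed from a separate construct. The associated work concerns liquid nuclear condensates, consistent with use for light-triggered local concentration of the TAF15 disordered domain, with mCherry allowing live imaging of the fusion.
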