Addgene plasmid #122436: pHR-pSFFV-TAF15N-mCherry-sspB
Purpose: Expresses fusion of disordered protein TAF15(1-208), fluorescent protein mCherry, and SspB which upon light activation binds to iLID.
Depositing lab: Clifford Brangwynne. Depositing organization: Princeton University. Publication: Liquid Nuclear Condensates Mechanically Sense and Restructure the Genome. Shin Y, Chang YC, Lee DSW, Berry J, Sanders DW, Ronceray P, Wingreen NS, Haataja M, Brangwynne CP. Cell. 2018 Nov 29;175(6):1481-1491.e13. doi: 10.1016/j.cell.2018.10.057. PubMed 30500535.
Backbone
  Vector backbone: pHR
  Backbone size w/o insert (bp): 9000
  Total vector size (bp): 10745
  Vector type: Mammalian Expression, Lentiviral
Growth in bacteria
  Bacterial resistance: Ampicillin, 100 μg/mL
  Growth temperature: 37°C
  Growth strain: NEB Stable
  Copy number: High Copy
Gene/Insert
  Gene/Insert name: TAF15
  Species: H. sapiens (human)
  Insert size (bp): 624
  Mutation: Contains only amino acids 1-208
  Entrez Gene: TAF15 (a.k.a. Npl3, RBP56, TAF2N, TAFII68)
  Promoter: SFFV
  Tag / fusion protein: mCherry (C terminal on insert); sspB (C terminal on insert)
  Cloning method: Ligation Independent Cloning
  Sequencing primers: 5′ n/a; 3′ n/a
Resource information
  A portion of this plasmid was derived from a plasmid made by: TAF15 was subcloned from a kind gift from the Marc Diamond lab, UT Southwestern.
Terms and licenses: Academic/Nonprofit Terms; Industry Terms: Not Available to Industry
Depositor comments: Vector contains SspB, a bacterial protein which binds exposed SsrA tag (from iLID) at high affinity.
How to cite: pHR-pSFFV-TAF15N-mCherry-sspB was a gift from Clifford Brangwynne (Addgene plasmid # 122436 ; http://n2t.net/addgene:122436 ; RRID:Addgene_122436)
